>Addgene plasmid #73830 | Plekhm1 - N-terminal pGEX 4T2-GST | addgene partial sequence | sequence record 140168 | pGEX3 5'-CCGGGAGCTGCATGTGTCAGAGG-3'
TCGTCAGTCAGTCACGATGCGGCCGCTCGAGATCACGCTTGGTCTAACGCCCCCAGGGAGCAGTTTTTTC
TTGGTTCTTGAGAAAAATGCCTGTGGAGACCAGGCCTTGACCCTGGAGTCCCCCTGTAAGAAGCTATTGG
GTGGTCTGAAGCACTCTCCAGGGGTTGCTCCCGGGAAGGCCGGTAGAAGTCATCCTCTGAGATCCAGCTC
TTGTTTTTCGGACTGGTGGGTGAGGAAACTACCAGCTTCAGACCAGCTCCGTCATGAGCCTGGGCCTTCT
GCAGGCCATTCCCTTGGCCCACTTCTCTGGCTGTCTCGCTGACAGTACTAGAAGGCTGCTGGCCTGAGGT
GCTCTCTACAGGCTGCTGTAAGTCCAGGGGGCTGGGCGCCTGGGGACGCGGCTCCTGCACGTGGACACCA
TCTTGAGTTCCAGAGGCTGCCTGGGCAGGAAGGGGCTCTGCAGGTGCCTCACAGTGCAGGTATGTGCTGG
TGTTGAGGCCATGGAGGGAGAGCGAGGCCTGTGGTGTGGGGATCTCTGTTTCTTGGCTCAGTCCGTTGGT
TGGCACAGAGTTTACCTGGGCTTTGCTGAATTCCAACAATACCTCTTGCAGAGACCGGTCTGAGTCCTCA
GCATTTGCTGTGCCCAGGTCTGAGTCACAGGACATGGGCTCCTCGCAATGGTCTGGACTCTTGGAGCCAT
TCTCTTGGAGTAAGCAACTATCAGAGTTTAGGCTGCAGGACAGCTGGGATGAACTGGCCGTGTCCAGGCT
GAGGGAGGAGGCAGTCAGCTTCTGGTTCCTCCGTATCTTATGGCCCGAGTGATGGACTTCGATGTCTTCA
GAGCCTGAAGAATGGGAAATGGAATCCAGAGATTCCTTCCGCTGTA
