>Addgene plasmid #73830 | Plekhm1 - N-terminal pGEX 4T2-GST | addgene partial sequence | sequence record 140169 | pGEX5 5'-GGGCTGGCAAGCCACGTTTGGTG-3'
GATCTGGTTCGCGTGGATCCATGCTTTCAGTGGTGGAGAATGGACTGGACCCCCAGGCTGCCATCCCGGT
CATCAAGAAGAAGCTGGTGGGTTCCGTGAAGGCCTTGCAGAAGCAGTACGTGTCCCTGGACACGGTGGTC
ACTAGTGAAGACGGAGATGCCAACACCATGTGCAGCGCCCTGGAGGCCGTATTTATCCATGGCCTGCACG
CCAAGCACATCCGAGCTGAGGCCGGAGGAAAAAGGAAGAAAAGTGCCCACCAGAAGCCTCTGCCCCAGCC
TGTCTTCTGGCCCCTCCTGAAAGCTGTCACCCACAAACACATCATCTCAGAGTTGGAGCACCTGACGTTT
GTCAACACGGATGTGGGCCGCTGCCGGGCATGGCTGCGGCTGGCCCTGAACGATGGCCTGATGGAGTGCT
ACCTGAAGCTGCTGCTGCAGGAGCAGGCCCGCTTGCATGAGTACTACCAGCCCACCGCCCTGCTCCGGGA
TGCTGAGGAGGGCGAGTTCCTCCTTAGCTTCCTGCAGGGCCTCACGTCCTTGTCCTTCGAACTCTCCTAC
AAGTCTGCCATCTTAAATGAGTGGACGCTCACCCCATTGGCCCTGTCTGGGCTTTGCCCGCTTTCTGAGC
TGGACCCTCTCTCTACCTCTGGTGCAGAACTACAGCGGAAGGAATCTCTGGATTCCATTTCCCATTCTTC
AGGCTCTGAAGACATCGAAGTCCATCACTCGGGCCATAAGATACGGAGGAACCAGAAGCTGACTGCCTCC
TCCCTCAGCCTGGACACGGCCAGT
