[The description below was written by a language model from this plasmid's Addgene catalogue record.]
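Description:
Plekhm1 - N-terminal pGEX 4T2-GST is a bacterial expression plasmid built on the commercial pGEX-4T2 backbone (about 4.97 kb), giving a total construct size of roughly 6.5 kb. It is propagated in E. coli under ampicillin selection. The record lists the copy number as unknown and provides no feature table, so the origin of replication, promoter and other backbone elements are not explicitly documented here. pGEX-series vectors generally drive expression from the IPTG-inducible tac promoter under control of a plasmid-encoded lacI repressor, and the 4T variants place a thrombin cleavage site between the GST moiety and the cloned insert.

The insert is the N-terminal portion of human PLEKHM1, covering residues M1 to A497. It was cloned by restriction digestion between the BamHI (5′) and XhoI (3′) sites of the polylinker, though the record does not say whether those sites survive in the final plasmid. This arrangement fuses glutathione S-transferase to the N-terminus of the PLEKHM1 fragment, producing a GST–PLEKHM1(1–497) fusion protein.

The stated purpose is to express the N-terminal part of human PLEKHM1 in bacterial cells. A GST fusion of this kind is typically captured on glutathione resin, which allows affinity purification of the recombinant fragment and pull-down assays that test which binding partners interact with this region of the protein. The record itself does not specify particular downstream applications.
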