Addgene plasmid #73830: Plekhm1 - N-terminal pGEX 4T2-GST
Purpose: Express human Plekhm1 N-part in bacterial cells
Depositing lab: Paul Odgren. Depositing organization: University of Massachusetts, Worcester.
Backbone
  Vector backbone: pGEX-4T2
  Backbone manufacturer: GE Healthcare Life Sciences
  Backbone size w/o insert (bp): 4970
  Total vector size (bp): 6461
  Vector type: Bacterial Expression
Growth in bacteria
  Bacterial resistance: Ampicillin, 100 μg/mL
  Growth temperature: 37°C
  Growth strain: DH5alpha
  Copy number: Unknown
Gene/Insert
  Gene/Insert name: Plekhm1
  Species: H. sapiens (human)
  Mutation: to vector was cloned N-terminal part of human Plekhm1 (M1-A497 aa)
  Entrez Gene: PLEKHM1 (a.k.a. AP162, B2, OPTA3, OPTB6)
  Tag / fusion protein: Gst (N terminal on insert)
  Cloning method: Restriction Enzyme; 5′ cloning site BamH1 (unknown if destroyed); 3′ cloning site Xho1 (unknown if destroyed)
  Sequencing primers: 5′ pGex-5; 3′ pGEX-3
Terms and licenses: Academic/Nonprofit Terms; Industry Terms: Not Available to Industry
How to cite: Plekhm1 - N-terminal pGEX 4T2-GST was a gift from Paul Odgren (Addgene plasmid # 73830 ; http://n2t.net/addgene:73830 ; RRID:Addgene_73830)
